Addgene plasmid #12024: pAG80 ZAP3 3'UTR
Depositing lab: David Bartel. Depositing organization: Whitehead Institute for Biomedical Research. Publication: The widespread impact of mammalian MicroRNAs on mRNA repression and evolution. Farh KK, Grimson A, Jan C, Lewis BP, Johnston WK, Lim LP, Burge CB, Bartel DP. Science. 2005 Dec 16. 310(5755):1817-21. 10.1126/science.1121158 PubMed 16308420.
Backbone
  Vector backbone: pIS2
  Backbone manufacturer: pIS2 derived from pRL-SV40 (Promega)
  Backbone size w/o insert (bp): 3700
  Vector type: Mammalian Expression, Luciferase
Growth in bacteria
  Bacterial resistance: Ampicillin, 100 μg/mL
  Growth temperature: 37°C
  Growth strain: DH5alpha
  Copy number: High Copy
Gene/Insert
  Gene/Insert name: N3 3'UTR (alt name: ZAP3)
  Species: H. sapiens (human)
  Insert size (bp): 650
  GenBank ID: L40403
  Entrez Gene: YLPM1 (a.k.a. C14orf170, PPP1R169, ZAP113, ZAP3)
  Cloning method: Restriction Enzyme; 5′ cloning site SacI (not destroyed); 3′ cloning site XbaI (not destroyed)
  Sequencing primers: 5′ EBV rev primer (GTGGTTTGTCCAAACTCATC)
Terms and licenses: Academic/Nonprofit Terms; Industry Terms: Not Available to Industry
Depositor comments: ZAP3 3'UTR in renilla luciferase reporter plasmid. Wild-type microRNA recognition sites (seed matches): 31-36 and 651-656.
How to cite: pAG80 ZAP3 3'UTR was a gift from David Bartel (Addgene plasmid # 12024 ; http://n2t.net/addgene:12024 ; RRID:Addgene_12024)
