[The description below was written by a language model from this plasmid's Addgene catalogue record and pLannotate feature annotations shown in this document.]
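Description:
pAG80 ZAP3 3'UTR is a mammalian Renilla luciferase reporter plasmid built on pIS2, a backbone derived from the commercial pRL-SV40 vector. It carries an approximately 650 bp fragment of the human ZAP3 (YLPM1; listed in the record as "N3") 3' untranslated region cloned between SacI and XbaI sites, both of which were preserved. The plasmid is propagated in E. coli at high copy through a ColE1/pUC-type origin and is selected with ampicillin via the β-lactamase gene and its native promoter.

In the annotated 4,379 nt sequence, the SV40 enhancer/early promoter drives transcription through a chimeric β-globin/immunoglobulin intron, which generally improves mRNA processing and expression, followed by a T7 promoter that allows in vitro transcription, and then the Rluc coding sequence. The Rluc ORF ends near the end of the numbered sequence, so on the circular map the unannotated stretch at the start of the record, upstream of the SV40 polyadenylation signal, corresponds to the position expected for the inserted UTR. The feature table does not label the insert itself. The poly(A) signal and an adjacent small large T antigen fragment are annotated on the opposite strand, which is typical for the SV40 late poly(A) region.

The depositor notes that the UTR contains wild-type microRNA seed matches at two positions, near the beginning and end of the fragment. Placing this UTR downstream of Renilla luciferase makes reporter output sensitive to microRNA-mediated repression. The construct therefore serves as the wild-type reporter for testing microRNA targeting of this UTR in transfected mammalian cells, in line with the associated study of microRNA effects on mRNA repression. The record does not state which microRNA is involved.
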