Features (pLannotate 1.2.2; 9 found; start..end, strand, type, name):
    694..815     -  polyA_signal   SV40 poly(A) signal: SV40 polyadenylation signal
    838..906     -  CDS            large T antigen (fragment): large T antigen from SV40 (simian virus 40)
    948..1052    +  promoter       AmpR promoter: bla
   1053..1913    +  CDS            AmpR: β-lactamase; bla; confers resistance to ampicillin, carbenicillin, and related antibiotics
   2084..2672    +  rep_origin     ori: high-copy-number ColE1/pMB1/pBR322/pUC origin of replication
   2801..3158    +  promoter       SV40 promoter: SV40 enhancer and early promoter
   3228..3360    +  intron         chimeric intron: chimera between introns from human β-globin and immunoglobulin heavy chain genes
   3405..3423    +  promoter       T7 promoter: promoter for bacteriophage T7 RNA polymerase
   3433..4368    +  CDS            Rluc: luciferase from the anthozoan coelenterate Renilla reniformis (sea pansy)
>Addgene plasmid #12024 | pAG80 ZAP3 3'UTR | depositor full sequence | sequence record 7182 | Author sequence
CAATCAATTACATATGAAAGGGCATTCTTACATTCCAGCAGATATGTGGCACAGCCTACCCAACATATGC
ATAATTGTCTCTTCTTTGCTACAAGATCTCCAAATTTGAGTTTCTGTCAACAGAGGCAGAAGAACTTATT
GAATGGGGAGGCAGAGGGTTGCCACTGGCTGCTAGATTTGTTCTTCTGCATTTTATCCTAAGTGACGGGG
AAAAATTAAATGACTGTGTAGGCAATGGATTTTGCTCAGGCTGATTAGAGGCTTACATAGTGTGAGTTTA
AAGTTTCTGTGTACCTAATGTAAAATGCTTTCGATCACACCTCTGTAGAGATGTTTGCCTTTCCCTGTCA
TTCAAGAATATGCGACCTATAGAGTTACGTTGACTTTTCAGTGTTTACTGAAGTACAGAGATTAGCAATG
CCTTGGAATAGTGTTGCTTTTTAAATCCAGAATATTACTCGGTTTATTTAATACTTGAGCCCTTGCTAAA
GTTGCTCCTCATATTCTTTTGAAAATGTACAAAATGAGAACTCTGATTCCTACCCCCTAGAGTATACAGA
ATCTCCAGGGAGTGGTCCCATCGAACCCGTGTGTGATATAGAGGACTCTTGATAAAAACTGTGTTTATAT
AAAGATGGTGTCAACCTCTACATTCCAAGATTTCTCTAGAGCGGCCGCTTCGAGCAGACATGATAAGATA
CATTGATGAGTTTGGACAAACCACAACTAGAATGCAGTGAAAAAAATGCTTTATTTGTGAAATTTGTGAT
GCTATTGCTTTATTTGTAACCATTATAAGCTGCAATAAACAAGTTAACAACAACAATTGCATTCATTTTA
TGTTTCAGGTTCAGGGGGAGGTGTGGGAGGTTTTTTAAAGCAAGTAAAACCTCTACAAATGTGGTAAAAT
CGATAAGGATCCAGGTGGCACTTTTCGGGGAAATGTGCGCGGAACCCCTATTTGTTTATTTTTCTAAATA
CATTCAAATATGTATCCGCTCATGAGACAATAACCCTGATAAATGCTTCAATAATATTGAAAAAGGAAGA
GTATGAGTATTCAACATTTCCGTGTCGCCCTTATTCCCTTTTTTGCGGCATTTTGCCTTCCTGTTTTTGC
TCACCCAGAAACGCTGGTGAAAGTAAAAGATGCTGAAGATCAGTTGGGTGCACGAGTGGGTTACATCGAA
CTGGATCTCAACAGCGGTAAGATCCTTGAGAGTTTTCGCCCCGAAGAACGTTTTCCAATGATGAGCACTT
TTAAAGTTCTGCTATGTGGCGCGGTATTATCCCGTATTGACGCCGGGCAAGAGCAACTCGGTCGCCGCAT
ACACTATTCTCAGAATGACTTGGTTGAGTACTCACCAGTCACAGAAAAGCATCTTACGGATGGCATGACA
GTAAGAGAATTATGCAGTGCTGCCATAACCATGAGTGATAACACTGCGGCCAACTTACTTCTGACAACGA
TCGGAGGACCGAAGGAGCTAACCGCTTTTTTGCACAACATGGGGGATCATGTAACTCGCCTTGATCGTTG
GGAACCGGAGCTGAATGAAGCCATACCAAACGACGAGCGTGACACCACGATGCCTGTAGCAATGGCAACA
ACGTTGCGCAAACTATTAACTGGCGAACTACTTACTCTAGCTTCCCGGCAACAATTAATAGACTGGATGG
AGGCGGATAAAGTTGCAGGACCACTTCTGCGCTCGGCCCTTCCGGCTGGCTGGTTTATTGCTGATAAATC
TGGAGCCGGTGAGCGTGGGTCTCGCGGTATCATTGCAGCACTGGGGCCAGATGGTAAGCCCTCCCGTATC
GTAGTTATCTACACGACGGGGAGTCAGGCAACTATGGATGAACGAAATAGACAGATCGCTGAGATAGGTG
CCTCACTGATTAAGCATTGGTAACTGTCAGACCAAGTTTACTCATATATACTTTAGATTGATTTAAAACT
TCATTTTTAATTTAAAAGGATCTAGGTGAAGATCCTTTTTGATAATCTCATGACCAAAATCCCTTAACGT
GAGTTTTCGTTCCACTGAGCGTCAGACCCCGTAGAAAAGATCAAAGGATCTTCTTGAGATCCTTTTTTTC
TGCGCGTAATCTGCTGCTTGCAAACAAAAAAACCACCGCTACCAGCGGTGGTTTGTTTGCCGGATCAAGA
GCTACCAACTCTTTTTCCGAAGGTAACTGGCTTCAGCAGAGCGCAGATACCAAATACTGTTCTTCTAGTG
TAGCCGTAGTTAGGCCACCACTTCAAGAACTCTGTAGCACCGCCTACATACCTCGCTCTGCTAATCCTGT
TACCAGTGGCTGCTGCCAGTGGCGATAAGTCGTGTCTTACCGGGTTGGACTCAAGACGATAGTTACCGGA
TAAGGCGCAGCGGTCGGGCTGAACGGGGGGTTCGTGCACACAGCCCAGCTTGGAGCGAACGACCTACACC
GAACTGAGATACCTACAGCGTGAGCTATGAGAAAGCGCCACGCTTCCCGAAGGGAGAAAGGCGGACAGGT
ATCCGGTAAGCGGCAGGGTCGGAACAGGAGAGCGCACGAGGGAGCTTCCAGGGGGAAACGCCTGGTATCT
TTATAGTCCTGTCGGGTTTCGCCACCTCTGACTTGAGCGTCGATTTTTGTGATGCTCGTCAGGGGGGCGG
AGCCTATGGAAAAACGCCAGCAACGCGGCCTTTTTACGGTTCCTGGCCTTTTGCTGGCCTTTTGCTCACA
TGGCTCGACAGATCTGCGCAGCACCATGGCCTGAAATAACCTCTGAAAGAGGAACTTGGTTAGGTACCTT
CTGAGGCGGAAAGAACCAGCTGTGGAATGTGTGTCAGTTAGGGTGTGGAAAGTCCCCAGGCTCCCCAGCA
GGCAGAAGTATGCAAAGCATGCATCTCAATTAGTCAGCAACCAGGTGTGGAAAGTCCCCAGGCTCCCCAG
CAGGCAGAAGTATGCAAAGCATGCATCTCAATTAGTCAGCAACCATAGTCCCGCCCCTAACTCCGCCCAT
CCCGCCCCTAACTCCGCCCAGTTCCGCCCATTCTCCGCCCCATGGCTGACTAATTTTTTTTATTTATGCA
GAGGCCGAGGCCGCCTCGGCCTCTGAGCTATTCCAGAAGTAGTGAGGAGGCTTTTTTGGAGGCCTAGGCT
TTTGCAAAAAGCTTGATTCTTCTGACACAACAGTCTCGAACTTAAGCTGCAGAAGTTGGTCGTGAGGCAC
TGGGCAGGTAAGTATCAAGGTTACAAGACAGGTTTAAGGAGACCAATAGAAACTGGGCTTGTCGAGACAG
AGAAGACTCTTGCGTTTCTGATAGGCACCTATTGGTCTTACTGACATCCACTTTGCCTTTCTCTCCACAG
GTGTCCACTCCCAGTTCAATTACAGCTCTTAAGGCTAGAGTACTTAATACGACTCACTATAGGCTAGCCA
CCATGACTTCGAAAGTTTATGATCCAGAACAAAGGAAACGGATGATAACTGGTCCGCAGTGGTGGGCCAG
ATGTAAACAAATGAATGTTCTTGATTCATTTATTAATTATTATGATTCAGAAAAACATGCAGAAAATGCT
GTTATTTTTTTACATGGTAACGCGGCCTCTTCTTATTTATGGCGACATGTTGTGCCACATATTGAGCCAG
TAGCGCGGTGTATTATACCAGACCTTATTGGTATGGGCAAATCAGGCAAATCTGGTAATGGTTCTTATAG
GTTACTTGATCATTACAAATATCTTACTGCATGGTTTGAACTTCTTAATTTACCAAAGAAGATCATTTTT
GTCGGCCATGATTGGGGTGCTTGTTTGGCATTTCATTATAGCTATGAGCATCAAGATAAGATCAAAGCAA
TAGTTCACGCTGAAAGTGTAGTAGATGTGATTGAATCATGGGATGAATGGCCTGATATTGAAGAAGATAT
TGCGTTGATCAAATCTGAAGAAGGAGAAAAAATGGTTTTGGAGAATAACTTCTTCGTGGAAACCATGTTG
CCATCAAAAATCATGAGAAAGTTAGAACCAGAAGAATTTGCAGCATATCTTGAACCATTCAAAGAGAAAG
GTGAAGTTCGTCGTCCAACATTATCATGGCCTCGTGAAATCCCGTTAGTAAAAGGTGGTAAACCTGACGT
TGTACAAATTGTTAGGAATTATAATGCTTATCTACGTGCAAGTGATGATTTACCAAAAATGTTTATTGAA
TCGGACCCAGGATTCTTTTCCAATGCTATTGTTGAAGGTGCCAAGAAGTTTCCTAATACTGAATTTGTCA
AAGTAAAAGGTCTTCATTTTTCGCAAGAAGATGCACCTGATGAAATGGGAAAATATATCAAATCGTTCGT
TGAGCGAGTTCTCAAAAATGAACAATAATTCTAGGAGCT
