>Addgene plasmid #12024 | pAG80 ZAP3 3'UTR | addgene partial sequence | sequence record 18617 | 12024 with EBV-rev
GTCTGCTCGAGCGGCCGCTCTAGAACGCTAGAGAAATCTTGGAATGTAGAGGTTGACACCATCTTTATAT
AAACACAGTTTTTATCAAGAGTCCTCTATATCACACACGGGTTCGATGGGACCACTCCCTGGAGATTCTG
TATACTCTAGGGGGTAGGAATCAGAGTTCTCATTTTGTACATTTTCAAAAGAATATGAGGAGCAACTTTA
GCAAGGGCTCAAGTATTAAATAAACCGAGTAATATTCTGGATTTAAAAAGCAACACTATTCCAAGGCATT
GCTAATCTCTGTACTTCAGTAAACACTGAAAAGTCAACGTAACTCTATAGGTCGCATATTCTTGAATGAC
AGGGAAAGGCAAACATCTCTACAGAGGTGTGATCGAAAGCATTTTACATTAGGTACACAGAAACTTTAAA
CTCACACTATGTAAGCCTCTAATCAGCCTGAGCAAAATCCATTGCCTACACAGTCATTTAATTTTTCCCC
GTCACTTAGGATAAAATGCAGAAGAACAAATCTAGCAGCCAGTGGCAACCCTCTGCCTCCCCATTCAATA
AGTTCTTCTGCCTCTGTTGACAGAAACTCAAATTTGGAGATCTTGTAGCA
